>Addgene plasmid #13749 | pcDNA3 PARL-FLAG-CT H335G | addgene partial sequence | sequence record 19768 | 13749 with BGHrev
GGGCCCTCTAGATGCAAGCTCGAGCGGCCGGCCCTCTAGATCACTTGTCATCGTCGTCCTTGTAGTCCTT
AGAGCCACCTCCTTTTTTGGGGCCATTAGTCCTTATTTCATGCCAGATTTTCACTAGCGGCTCCCTGTTC
TTCCAAATCAGTTCATGACCGTAAGTAACATACCATATTCCAAAAAGAGCTCCCCCAAGACCTGCCGCAT
GATCAAAAAATTTCCATCCCAGGATCATTCCTGCTGTATCCATGGCGATAATGGCTTTCAGGGCATTCCC
TGCTGTGAACGTGAACATCGGAAGGAAAATAATGGCAAGCCTCCCTTCTGGGATCTTAGTGCAGACAGCT
GCGAGGACTGTCATGATGGCACCAGATGCACCAAGTGATGGTCCATATCTTCCTGTGGCAACTTTACCCA
GGTAACTGACAAAATTGGAAATAACACCTGCAGATAGGTACACTGCCATGAACTGCTCTTGACCCAGAAT
GTTCACTATGCTGGAAGAGAAGCTCCACAAAACATACATATTTGCTGCCATGTGAAATAAGGAGAAGTGA
CTGAATGTTGACAGCAACATTGGAGAACAAAGGACCTTTGAGGCTGGATTCGATGTGAAATATCTGATCA
TTGTCCGCTGCAGAGAAGGTACTCTCCATAAACAGAATACAAGGACATTTGCAGCTATAATACCTGTCAC
AGTCCGCTGGCATCACTT
