[The description below was written by a language model from this plasmid's Addgene catalogue record.]
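Description:
pcDNA3 PARL-FLAG-CT H335G is a mammalian expression plasmid built on the pcDNA3 backbone (5446 bp without insert). It carries a roughly 1.16 kb human cDNA for presenilin-associated rhomboid-like protein (PARL), an intramembrane serine protease of the rhomboid family that resides in mitochondria. The insert sits between the EcoRI and XbaI sites of the polylinker, both of which remain intact, so it can be excised or transferred. A FLAG epitope is fused to the C terminus of the protein, which allows detection or immunoprecipitation with anti-FLAG antibodies. In bacteria the plasmid is maintained at high copy number under ampicillin selection. No feature table accompanies the record, so the regulatory elements are not listed explicitly. The standard pcDNA3 backbone drives inserts from the CMV immediate-early promoter with a downstream polyadenylation signal, and it also carries a neomycin resistance cassette for G418 selection in mammalian cells.

The defining feature of this version is the substitution of the catalytic histidine at position 335 with glycine. Rhomboid proteases depend on a serine–histidine catalytic dyad, so removing this histidine is expected to abolish proteolytic activity while leaving the rest of the protein intact. The construct therefore serves as a protease-dead control alongside wild-type PARL, helping to separate effects that need PARL catalysis from those that need only its presence. The associated publication studied how PARL regulates cytochrome c release during apoptosis through OPA1-dependent remodelling of mitochondrial cristae. This points to use in transfection or reconstitution experiments on mitochondrial morphology and apoptotic signalling.
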