Addgene plasmid #13749: pcDNA3 PARL-FLAG-CT H335G
Depositing lab: Luca Pellegrini. Depositing organization: Universite Laval, Centre de recherche Universite Laval Robert-Giffard. Publication: Mitochondrial rhomboid PARL regulates cytochrome c release during apoptosis via OPA1-dependent cristae remodeling. Cipolat S, Rudka T, Hartmann D, Costa V, Serneels L, Craessaerts K, Metzger K, Frezza C, Annaert W, D'Adamio L, Derks C, Dejaegere T, Pellegrini L, D'Hooge R, Scorrano L, De Strooper B. Cell. 2006 Jul 14. 126(1):163-75. 10.1016/j.cell.2006.06.021 PubMed 16839884.
Backbone
  Vector backbone: pcDNA3
  Backbone size w/o insert (bp): 5446
  Vector type: Mammalian Expression
Growth in bacteria
  Bacterial resistance: Ampicillin, 100 μg/mL
  Growth temperature: 37°C
  Growth strain: DH5alpha
  Copy number: High Copy
Gene/Insert
  Gene/Insert name: Presenilin-associated rhomboid-like (alt name: PARL)
  Species: H. sapiens (human)
  Insert size (bp): 1164
  Mutation: Changed catalytic His 335 to Gly
  GenBank ID: AF197937
  Entrez Gene: PARL (a.k.a. PRO2207, PSARL, PSARL1, PSENIP2, RHBDS1); PARL (a.k.a. PARL)
  Tag / fusion protein: FLAG (C terminal on insert)
  Cloning method: Restriction Enzyme; 5′ cloning site EcoRI (not destroyed); 3′ cloning site XbaI (not destroyed)
  Sequencing primers: 5′ GTACGGTGGGAGGTCTATAT
Terms and licenses: Academic/Nonprofit Terms; Industry Terms: Not Available to Industry
How to cite: pcDNA3 PARL-FLAG-CT H335G was a gift from Luca Pellegrini (Addgene plasmid # 13749 ; http://n2t.net/addgene:13749 ; RRID:Addgene_13749)
